>Addgene plasmid #44984 | GST-FUS ΔNLS 1-513 | addgene partial sequence | sequence record 64231 | pGEX-3 5'-CCGGGAGCTGCATGTGTCAGAGG-3'
AAAGCGCGAGGCAGATCGTCAGTCAGTCACGAATGCGGCCGCTCGAGTTAGGAATCCATCTTGCCAGGGC
CAAAGCCACCTCTGTCCCCACCACCCCGGCCCCCTCGGAAGCCTCCACGGTCCCTGCCGCGGCCCCGGTA
GCCGCCTCGATCATAGCCTCCTCTGCCACCACGACGATCATCCCCGTAGTTACCCCCCATGTGAGAGCCA
CCTGGTCCCCCTCCTGGGCCATCTGGTTTAGGGGCCTTACACTGGTTGCATTCATTCCTCCAAGAGAAGT
TCATATTCTCACAGGTGGGATTAGGACACTTCCAGTCACCAGCTCGCTGCTGTCCTCCACCGCCACCACC
TCCACTGGGAAATCCTCCTCGGCCACCACCACCACTGCCACCACCTCCATAGCCTCCACGGCCCATGGGT
CCTCCTCGCCCTCGGCCTCCACGACCATTGCCACCACCCCGATTAAAGTCTGCCCGGCGAGTAGCAAATG
AGACCTTGATAGGATTTCCGGAGAATTCTTTACCATCAAACCAGTCAATAGCTGCTTTAGCTGAAGGTGG
GTCATCAAAAGAGACCGTTGCCTCTCCCTTCAGCTTGCCAGTTTCCCTGTCTGTGTACAAATTAATCATG
GGCTGTCCCGTTTTCTTGTTTGTCTTAATAATACCAATCTGCTTGAAGTAATCAGCCACAGACTCAATTG
TAACATTCTCACCCAGGCCTTGCACAAAGATGGTGTTGTTGTCTGAATTATCCTGTTCGGAGTCATGACG
TGATCCTTGGTCCCGAGGGCCACCAAATTTATTGAAGCCACCACGGTCACTTCCGCCCATGCCACCTCTG
CCTCCACGGCCACCTCCACGACCTCTGGGTTCATAGCCACCACTGCTGCGGTTGTAACCACCACCGCCGC
CGCCGCC
