>Addgene plasmid #44984 | GST-FUS ΔNLS 1-513 | addgene partial sequence | sequence record 64232 | pGEX-5 5'-GGGCTGGCAAGCCACGTTTGGTG-3'
AATCGGACTGGAAGTTCTGTTCCAGGGGCCCCTGGGATCCATGGCCTCAAACGATTATACCCAACAAGCA
ACCCAAAGCTATGGGGCCTACCCCACCCAGCCCGGGCAGGGCTATTCCCAGCAGAGCAGTCAGCCCTACG
GACAGCAGAGTTACAGTGGTTATAGCCAGTCCACGGACACTTCAGGCTATGGCCAGAGCAGCTATTCTTC
TTATGGCCAGAGCCAGAACACAGGCTATGGAACTCAGTCAACTCCCCAGGGATATGGCTCGACTGGCGGC
TATGGCAGTAGCCAGAGCTCCCAATCGTCTTACGGGCAGCAGTCCTCCTATCCTGGCTATGGCCAGCAGC
CAGCTCCCAGCAGCACCTCGGGAAGTTACGGTAGCAGTTCTCAGAGCAGCAGCTATGGGCAGCCCCAGAG
TGGGAGCTACAGCCAGCAGCCTAGCTATGGTGGACAGCAGCAAAGCTATGGACAGCAGCAAAGCTATAAT
CCCCCTCAGGGCTATGGACAGCAGAACCAGTACAACAGCAGCAGTGGTGGTGGAGGTGGAGGTGGAGGTG
GAGGTAACTATGGCCAAGATCAATCCTCCATGAGTAGTGGTGGTGGCAGTGGTGGCGGTTATGGCAATCA
AGACCAGAGTGGTGGAGGTGGCAGCGGTGGCTATGGACAGCAGGACCGTGGAGGCCGCGGCAGGGGTGGC
AGTGGTGGCGGCGGCGGCGGCGGCGGTGGTGGTTACAACCGCAGCAGTGGTGGCTATGAACCCAGAGGTC
GTGGAGGTGGCCGTGGAGGCAGAGGTGGCATGGGCGGAAGTGACCGTGGTGGCTTCAATAAATTTGGTGG
CCCTCGGGACCAAGGATCACGTCATGACTCCGAACAGGATAATTCAGACAACAACACCATCTTTGTGCAA
GG
