[The description below was written by a language model from this plasmid's Addgene catalogue record.]
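Description:
GST-FUS ΔNLS 1-513 is a bacterial expression plasmid built on the pGEX-6P-1 backbone, designed to produce a truncated form of human FUS (fused in sarcoma, also known as TLS) as a glutathione S-transferase fusion protein in E. coli. The construct is about 6.5 kb in total, with an insert of roughly 1.5 kb in a backbone of about 5 kb. It is maintained as a high-copy plasmid under ampicillin selection. No feature table accompanies the record, so details such as the origin of replication are not explicitly listed.

The insert encodes amino acids 1–513 of human FUS. As the ΔNLS name indicates, this removes the C-terminal segment containing the protein's nuclear localization signal. It was cloned between the BamHI and XhoI sites, both of which remain intact, so the fragment can be excised or exchanged. Expression is driven by the tac promoter, a strong hybrid trp/lac promoter that is typically induced with IPTG. The GST tag supplied by the backbone sits at the N terminus of FUS, which allows affinity capture of the fusion protein on glutathione resin. pGEX-6P-series vectors generally also carry a protease cleavage site between GST and the insert for tag removal, although the record does not mention this.

The associated publication concerns interactions between FUS and SMN that link the motor neuron diseases ALS and SMA. The plasmid is therefore suited to producing recombinant GST-tagged FUS lacking its NLS region for purification, and for pull-down or binding assays that compare it with full-length or other FUS variants.
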