Addgene plasmid #44984: GST-FUS ΔNLS 1-513
Depositing lab: Robin Reed. Depositing organization: Harvard Medical School. Publication: FUS-SMN protein interactions link the motor neuron diseases ALS and SMA. Yamazaki T, Chen S, Yu Y, Yan B, Haertlein TC, Carrasco MA, Tapia JC, Zhai B, Das R, Lalancette-Hebert M, Sharma A, Chandran S, Sullivan G, Nishimura AL, Shaw CE, Gygi SP, Shneider NA, Maniatis T, Reed R. Cell Rep. 2012 Oct 25;2(4):799-806. doi: 10.1016/j.celrep.2012.08.025. Epub 2012 Sep 27. PubMed 23022481.
Backbone
  Vector backbone: pGEX-6P-1
  Backbone size w/o insert (bp): 5000
  Total vector size (bp): 6500
  Vector type: Bacterial Expression
Growth in bacteria
  Bacterial resistance: Ampicillin, 100 μg/mL
  Growth temperature: 37°C
  Growth strain: DH5alpha
  Copy number: High Copy
Gene/Insert
  Gene/Insert name: FUS ΔNLS (1-513aa) (alt names: TLS; fused in sarcoma)
  Species: H. sapiens (human)
  Insert size (bp): 1500
  Mutation: contains amino acids 1-513
  GenBank ID: NM_001170937
  Entrez Gene: FUS (a.k.a. ALS6, ETM4, FUS1, HNRNPP2, POMP75, TLS, altFUS)
  Promoter: tac
  Tag / fusion protein: GST (N terminal on backbone)
  Cloning method: Restriction Enzyme; 5′ cloning site BamHI (not destroyed); 3′ cloning site XhoI (not destroyed)
  Sequencing primers: 5′ pGEX5; 3′ pGEX3
Terms and licenses: Academic/Nonprofit Terms; Industry Terms: Not Available to Industry
How to cite: GST-FUS ΔNLS 1-513 was a gift from Robin Reed (Addgene plasmid # 44984 ; http://n2t.net/addgene:44984 ; RRID:Addgene_44984)
